>Addgene plasmid #247232 | pcDNA5-ZNF207-ZnF+Hel_K42M_3xFLAG | addgene full sequence | sequence record 489574 | Addgene NGS Result
TTGCAGGATCGCCGCGGCTCCGGGCGTATATGCTCCGCATTGGTCTTGACCAACTCTATCAGAGCTTGGT
TGACGGCAATTTCGATGATGCAGCTTGGGCGCAGGGTCGATGCGACGCAATCGTCCGATCCGGAGCCGGG
ACTGTCGGGCGTACACAAATCGCCCGCAGAAGCGCGGCCGTCTGGACCGATGGCTGTGTAGAAGTACTCG
CCGATAGTGGAAACCGACGCCCCAGCACTCGTCCGAGGGCAAAGGAATAGCACGTACTACGAGATTTCGA
TTCCACCGCCGCCTTCTATGAAAGGTTGGGCTTCGGAATCGTTTTCCGGGACGCCGGCTGGATGATCCTC
CAGCGCGGGGATCTCATGCTGGAGTTCTTCGCCCACCCCAACTTGTTTATTGCAGCTTATAATGGTTACA
AATAAAGCAATAGCATCACAAATTTCACAAATAAAGCATTTTTTTCACTGCATTCTAGTTGTGGTTTGTC
CAAACTCATCAATGTATCTTATCATGTCTGTATACCGTCGACCTCTAGCTAGAGCTTGGCGTAATCATGG
TCATAGCTGTTTCCTGTGTGAAATTGTTATCCGCTCACAATTCCACACAACATACGAGCCGGAAGCATAA
AGTGTAAAGCCTGGGGTGCCTAATGAGTGAGCTAACTCACATTAATTGCGTTGCGCTCACTGCCCGCTTT
CCAGTCGGGAAACCTGTCGTGCCAGCTGCATTAATGAATCGGCCAACGCGCGGGGAGAGGCGGTTTGCGT
ATTGGGCGCTCTTCCGCTTCCTCGCTCACTGACTCGCTGCGCTCGGTCGTTCGGCTGCGGCGAGCGGTAT
CAGCTCACTCAAAGGCGGTAATACGGTTATCCACAGAATCAGGGGATAACGCAGGAAAGAACATGTGAGC
AAAAGGCCAGCAAAAGGCCAGGAACCGTAAAAAGGCCGCGTTGCTGGCGTTTTTCCATAGGCTCCGCCCC
CCTGACGAGCATCACAAAAATCGACGCTCAAGTCAGAGGTGGCGAAACCCGACAGGACTATAAAGATACC
AGGCGTTTCCCCCTGGAAGCTCCCTCGTGCGCTCTCCTGTTCCGACCCTGCCGCTTACCGGATACCTGTC
CGCCTTTCTCCCTTCGGGAAGCGTGGCGCTTTCTCATAGCTCACGCTGTAGGTATCTCAGTTCGGTGTAG
GTCGTTCGCTCCAAGCTGGGCTGTGTGCACGAACCCCCCGTTCAGCCCGACCGCTGCGCCTTATCCGGTA
ACTATCGTCTTGAGTCCAACCCGGTAAGACACGACTTATCGCCACTGGCAGCAGCCACTGGTAACAGGAT
TAGCAGAGCGAGGTATGTAGGCGGTGCTACAGAGTTCTTGAAGTGGTGGCCTAACTACGGCTACACTAGA
AGAACAGTATTTGGTATCTGCGCTCTGCTGAAGCCAGTTACCTTCGGAAAAAGAGTTGGTAGCTCTTGAT
CCGGCAAACAAACCACCGCTGGTAGCGGTGGTTTTTTTGTTTGCAAGCAGCAGATTACGCGCAGAAAAAA
AGGATCTCAAGAAGATCCTTTGATCTTTTCTACGGGGTCTGACGCTCAGTGGAACGAAAACTCACGTTAA
GGGATTTTGGTCATGAGATTATCAAAAAGGATCTTCACCTAGATCCTTTTAAATTAAAAATGAAGTTTTA
AATCAATCTAAAGTATATATGAGTAAACTTGGTCTGACAGTTACCAATGCTTAATCAGTGAGGCACCTAT
CTCAGCGATCTGTCTATTTCGTTCATCCATAGTTGCCTGACTCCCCGTCGTGTAGATAACTACGATACGG
GAGGGCTTACCATCTGGCCCCAGTGCTGCAATGATACCGCGAGACCCACGCTCACCGGCTCCAGATTTAT
CAGCAATAAACCAGCCAGCCGGAAGGGCCGAGCGCAGAAGTGGTCCTGCAACTTTATCCGCCTCCATCCA
GTCTATTAATTGTTGCCGGGAAGCTAGAGTAAGTAGTTCGCCAGTTAATAGTTTGCGCAACGTTGTTGCC
ATTGCTACAGGCATCGTGGTGTCACGCTCGTCGTTTGGTATGGCTTCATTCAGCTCCGGTTCCCAACGAT
CAAGGCGAGTTACATGATCCCCCATGTTGTGCAAAAAAGCGGTTAGCTCCTTCGGTCCTCCGATCGTTGT
CAGAAGTAAGTTGGCCGCAGTGTTATCACTCATGGTTATGGCAGCACTGCATAATTCTCTTACTGTCATG
CCATCCGTAAGATGCTTTTCTGTGACTGGTGAGTACTCAACCAAGTCATTCTGAGAATAGTGTATGCGGC
GACCGAGTTGCTCTTGCCCGGCGTCAATACGGGATAATACCGCGCCACATAGCAGAACTTTAAAAGTGCT
CATCATTGGAAAACGTTCTTCGGGGCGAAAACTCTCAAGGATCTTACCGCTGTTGAGATCCAGTTCGATG
TAACCCACTCGTGCACCCAACTGATCTTCAGCATCTTTTACTTTCACCAGCGTTTCTGGGTGAGCAAAAA
CAGGAAGGCAAAATGCCGCAAAAAAGGGAATAAGGGCGACACGGAAATGTTGAATACTCATACTCTTCCT
TTTTCAATATTATTGAAGCATTTATCAGGGTTATTGTCTCATGAGCGGATACATATTTGAATGTATTTAG
AAAAATAAACAAATAGGGGTTCCGCGCACATTTCCCCGAAAAGTGCCACCTGACGTCGACGGATCGGGAG
ATCTCCCGATCCCCTATGGTGCACTCTCAGTACAATCTGCTCTGATGCCGCATAGTTAAGCCAGTATCTG
CTCCCTGCTTGTGTGTTGGAGGTCGCTGAGTAGTGCGCGAGCAAAATTTAAGCTACAACAAGGCAAGGCT
TGACCGACAATTGCATGAAGAATCTGCTTAGGGTTAGGCGTTTTGCGCTGCTTCGCGATGTACGGGCCAG
ATATACGCGTTGACATTGATTATTGACTAGTTATTAATAGTAATCAATTACGGGGTCATTAGTTCATAGC
CCATATATGGAGTTCCGCGTTACATAACTTACGGTAAATGGCCCGCCTGGCTGACCGCCCAACGACCCCC
GCCCATTGACGTCAATAATGACGTATGTTCCCATAGTAACGCCAATAGGGACTTTCCATTGACGTCAATG
GGTGGAGTATTTACGGTAAACTGCCCACTTGGCAGTACATCAAGTGTATCATATGCCAAGTACGCCCCCT
ATTGACGTCAATGACGGTAAATGGCCCGCCTGGCATTATGCCCAGTACATGACCTTATGGGACTTTCCTA
CTTGGCAGTACATCTACGTATTAGTCATCGCTATTACCATGGTGATGCGGTTTTGGCAGTACATCAATGG
GCGTGGATAGCGGTTTGACTCACGGGGATTTCCAAGTCTCCACCCCATTGACGTCAATGGGAGTTTGTTT
TGGCACCAAAATCAACGGGACTTTCCAAAATGTCGTAACAACTCCGCCCCATTGACGCAAATGGGCGGTA
GGCGTGTACGGTGGGAGGTCTATATAAGCAGAGCTCTCCCTATCAGTGATAGAGATCTCCCTATCAGTGA
TAGAGATCGTCGACGAGCTCGTTTAGTGAACCGTCAGATCGCCTGGAGACGCCATCCACGCTGTTTTGAC
CTCCATAGAAGACACCGGGACCGATCCAGCCTCCGGACTCTAGCGTTTAAACTTAAGCTTGGTACCGAGC
TCGGATCCACTAGTCCAGTGTGGTGGAATTCTGCAGATATCAACAAGTTTGTACAAAAAAGCAGGCTTCA
TGGGTCGCAAGAAGAAGAAGCAGCTGAAGCCGTGGTGCTGGTATTGTAATAGAGATTTTGATGATGAGAA
GATCCTTATTCAGCACCAAAAAGCAAAGCATTTTAAATGCCATATATGTCACATGAAATTGTATACAGGA
CCTGGCTTAGCTATTCATTGCATGCAGGTACATAAAGAAACAATAGATGCCGTACCAAATGCAATACCTG
GAAGAACAGACATAGAGTTGGAAATATATGGTATGGAAGGTATTCCAGAAAAAGACATGGATGAAAGACG
ACGACTTCTTGAACAGAAAACACAAGAAAGTCAAAAAAAGAAGCAACAAGATGATTCTGATGAATATGAT
GATGACGACTCTGCAAACCCAGCTTTCTTGTACAAAGTGGTGATGGGCTGCAGGAATTCGATATCAAGCT
TAGGTGGAATGGACTACAAGGACCACGACGGTGACTACAAGGACCACGACATCGACTACAAGGACGACGA
CGACAAGTAGCTCGAGTCTAGAGGGCCCGTTTAAACCCGCTGATCAGCCTCGACTGTGCCTTCTAGTTGC
CAGCCATCTGTTGTTTGCCCCTCCCCCGTGCCTTCCTTGACCCTGGAAGGTGCCACTCCCACTGTCCTTT
CCTAATAAAATGAGGAAATTGCATCGCATTGTCTGAGTAGGTGTCATTCTATTCTGGGGGGTGGGGTGGG
GCAGGACAGCAAGGGGGAGGATTGGGAAGACAATAGCAGGCATGCTGGGGATGCGGTGGGCTCTATGGCT
TCTGAGGCGGAAAGAACCAGCTGGGGCTCTAGGGGGTATCCCC
[124 nt withheld, positions 4594-4717]
C
[91 nt withheld, positions 4719-4809]
AGGGTGATGGTTCACGTACCTAGAAGTTCCTATTCCGAAGTTCCTATTCTCTAGAAAGTATAGGAACTTC
CTTGGCCAAAAAGCCTGAACTCACCGCGACGTCTGTCGAGAAGTTTCTGATCGAAAAGTTCGACAGCGTC
TCCGACCTGATGCAGCTCTCGGAGGGCGAAGAATCTCGTGCTTTCAGCTTCGATGTAGGAGGGCGTGGAT
ATGTCCTGCGGGTAAATAGCTGCGCCGATGGTTTCTACAAAGATCGTTATGTTTATCGGCACTTTGCATC
GGCCGCGCTCCCGATTCCGGAAGTGCTTGACATTGGGGAATTCAGCGAGAGCCTGACCTATTGCATCTCC
CGCCGTGCACAGGGTGTCACGTTGCAAGACCTGCCTGAAACCGAACTGCCCGCTGTTCTGCAGCCGGTCG
CGGAGGCCATGGATGCGATCGCTGCGGCCGATCTTAGCCAGACGAGCGGGTTCGGCCCATTCGGACCGCA
AGGAATCGGTCAATACACTACATGGCGTGATTTCATATGCGCGATTGCTGATCCCCATGTGTATCACTGG
CAAACTGTGATGGACGACACCGTCAGTGCGTCCGTCGCGCAGGCTCTCGATGAGCTGATGCTTTGGGCCG
AGGACTGCCCCGAAGTCCGGCACCTCGTGCACGCGGATTTCGGCTCCAACAATGTCCTGACGGACAATGG
CCGCATAACAGCGGTCATTGACTGGAGCGAGGCGATGTTCGGGGATTCCCAATACGAGGTCGCCAACATC
TTCTTCTGGAGGCCGTGGTTGGCTTGTATGGAGCAGCAGACGCGCTACTTCGAGCGGAGGCATCCGGAGC
Features (pLannotate 1.2.2; 25 found; start..end, strand, type, name):
    270..395     +  CDS            ble (fragment): BLE_KLEPN - Experimental evidence at protein level: Swiss-Prot protein existence level 1. Binding protein with a strong affinity to the bleomycin family of antibiotics. Binds to CL990; an antimitotic-antibiotic compound. From Klebsiella pneumoniae.
    390..511     +  polyA_signal   SV40 poly(A) signal: SV40 polyadenylation signal
    584..600     -  protein_bind   lac operator: The lac repressor binds to the lac operator to inhibit transcription in E. coli. This inhibition can be relieved by adding lactose or isopropyl-β-D-thiogalactopyranoside (IPTG). lac repressor encoded by lacI
    608..638     -  promoter       lac promoter: promoter for the E. coli lac operon
    653..674     -  protein_bind   CAP binding site: CAP binding activates transcription in the presence of cAMP. E. coli catabolite activator protein
    687..779     -  CDS            lacI (fragment): lac repressor; lacI; The lac repressor binds to the lac operator to inhibit transcription in E. coli. This inhibition can be relieved by adding lactose or isopropyl-β-D-thiogalactopyranoside (IPTG).
    962..1550    -  rep_origin     ori: high-copy-number ColE1/pMB1/pBR322/pUC origin of replication
   1721..2581    -  CDS            AmpR: β-lactamase; bla; confers resistance to ampicillin, carbenicillin, and related antibiotics
   2582..2686    -  promoter       AmpR promoter: bla
   2745..2797    -  misc_feature   bom (fragment): basis of mobility region from pBR322
   2952..3331    +  enhancer       CMV enhancer: human cytomegalovirus immediate early enhancer
   3332..3535    +  promoter       CMV promoter: human cytomegalovirus (CMV) immediate early promoter
   3537..3556    +  promoter       PLtetO-1 promoter (fragment): modified phage lambda PL promoter with tet operator sites (Lutz and Bujard, 1997)
   3558..3577    +  promoter       PLtetO-1 promoter (fragment): modified phage lambda PL promoter with tet operator sites (Lutz and Bujard, 1997)
   3585..3618    +  promoter       TRE3GV promoter (fragment): 3rd-generation Tet-responsive promoter that can be activated by binding of Tet-On® 3G, optimized for retroviral and lentiviral vectors
   3753..3777    +  protein_bind   attB1: mutant version of attB; recombination site for the Gateway® BP reaction BP Clonase™
   3780..4064    +  CDS            znf207 (fragment): ZN207_XENLA - Also known as bugz From Xenopus laevis (African clawed frog).
   4147..4171    -  protein_bind   attB2: mutant version of attB; recombination site for the Gateway® BP reaction BP Clonase™
   4175..4202    +  misc_feature   MCS (fragment): pBluescript multiple cloning site
   4257..4277    +  CDS            FLAG (fragment): FLAG® epitope tag, followed by an enterokinase cleavage site
   4324..4548    +  polyA_signal   bGH poly(A) signal: bovine growth hormone polyadenylation signal
   4552..4573    +  promoter       SV40 promoter (fragment): SV40 enhancer and early promoter
   4594..4827    +  rep_origin     f1 ori (fragment) (sequence partly withheld): f1 bacteriophage origin of replication; arrow indicates direction of (+) strand synthesis
   4832..4879    +  protein_bind   FRT: FLP-mediated recombination occurs in the 8-bp core sequence TCTAGAAA (Turan and Bode, 2011). FLP recombinase from the Saccharomyces cerevisiae 2μ plasmid
   4887..260     +  CDS            HygR (across the origin): aminoglycoside phosphotransferase from E. coli; aph(4)-Ia; confers resistance to hygromycin
