[The description below was written by a language model from this plasmid's Addgene catalogue record and pLannotate feature annotations shown in this document.]
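Description:
pcDNA5-ZNF207-ZnF+Hel_K42M_3xFLAG is a mammalian expression plasmid built on the pcDNA5/FRT/TO backbone, designed for making isogenic Flp-In cell lines with doxycycline-inducible expression of a mutant fragment of human ZNF207 (also called BuGZ). It is maintained in E. coli as a high-copy plasmid through a ColE1/pUC-type origin and an ampicillin resistance gene.

The insert sits between Gateway attB1 and attB2 sites, consistent with the recorded Gateway cloning. It is short: the annotated ZNF207-homologous coding region spans only about 285 nt, matched by the annotation tool to the Xenopus orthologue although the record lists the species as human. The name suggests a truncation covering the zinc-finger and an adjacent "Hel" (presumably helical) region with a K42M substitution, but the record does not define these boundaries or the effect of the mutation. A C-terminal 3xFLAG tag downstream of attB2 allows detection and immunoprecipitation.

Transcription is driven by the CMV enhancer/promoter followed by tet operator sequences (the CMV/TO arrangement) and terminated by the bGH polyadenylation signal. In cells expressing the Tet repressor, the operators keep the promoter silent until doxycycline or tetracycline relieves repression.

Downstream lies an FRT site placed directly before a hygromycin resistance coding sequence that has no annotated promoter of its own, followed by an SV40 poly(A) signal. Only Flp-mediated recombination into the FRT site of a Flp-In host line places this gene behind a genomic promoter, so hygromycin resistance selects for correct single-copy integration rather than random insertion. The associated study concerns ZNF207 as a regulator of aberrant LMNA splicing in progeria, which suggests use in domain and mutant analysis.
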