Addgene plasmid #247232: pcDNA5-ZNF207-ZnF+Hel_K42M_3xFLAG
Purpose: Vector for generating Flp-In cell lines allowing dox-inducible mammalian expresion of ZNF207-ZnF+Hel_K42M_3xFLAG
Depositing lab: Thomas Gonatopoulos-Pournatzis. Depositing organization: National Cancer Institute (NCI). Publication: RNA-coupled CRISPR screens reveal ZNF207 as a regulator of LMNA aberrant splicing in progeria. Behera AK, Kim JJ, Kordale S, Pekovic F, Damodaran AP, Kumari B, Vidak S, Dickson E, Xiao MS, Duncan G, Andresson T, Misteli T, Valkov E, Gonatopoulos-Pournatzis T. Mol Cell. 2026 Jan 8;86(1):41-59.e15. doi: 10.1016/j.molcel.2025.12.003. Epub 2025 Dec 30. PubMed 41475346.
Backbone
  Vector backbone: pcDNA5/FRT/TO
  Vector type: Mammalian Expression
  Selectable markers: Hygromycin, only when integrated into FlpIn FRT site
Growth in bacteria
  Bacterial resistance: Ampicillin, 100 μg/mL
  Growth temperature: 37°C
  Growth strain: DH5alpha
  Copy number: High Copy
Gene/Insert
  Gene/Insert name: ZNF207-ZnF+Hel_K42M (alt name: BuGZ)
  Species: H. sapiens (human)
  Entrez Gene: ZNF207 (a.k.a. BuGZ, hBuGZ)
  Promoter: CMV/TO inducible promoter
  Tag / fusion protein: FLAG (C terminal on insert)
  Cloning method: Gateway Cloning
Terms and licenses: Academic/Nonprofit Terms; Industry Terms: Not Available to Industry
Depositor comments: Please visit https://doi.org/10.1101/2025.04.25.648738 for bioRxiv preprint.
How to cite: pcDNA5-ZNF207-ZnF+Hel_K42M_3xFLAG was a gift from Thomas Gonatopoulos-Pournatzis (Addgene plasmid # 247232 ; http://n2t.net/addgene:247232 ; RRID:Addgene_247232)
